>Addgene plasmid #50514 | pGFP AH2 tensin | depositor partial sequence | sequence record 75446 | insert only
CTGCCCAACGGCCCGGCTAGCTACAACGGGGCTGAGAAGATGCTGAAGGAAGGGCTTTATGAGGCTGAGC
CTCTCTCCAACGGTGCCTACCCCTACAGCAACCAGAATACCCTGATGGGCCACCACCTCCGCGACCCGCT
GGCTCACTTACGGCCCTCGGCATCCACACAGGAGCACCTGGCCGGATACCCGCAGCGGCAGCCAGCTTCA
GCTTCACCGGCCTGGCTCCAGCCCCCGGTGCCACAGCCCTACCTGTACGGTTATGACCTACCCAGTGCCC
ACCGCTCACAGTCCTTCCCGGCCGTGGGGACGTAG
