>Addgene plasmid #50514 | pGFP AH2 tensin | addgene partial sequence | sequence record 78292 | EGFP-C 5'-CATGGTCCTGCTGGAGTTCGTG-3'
CTCGGCATGGACGAGCTGTACAAGGGAGGCGGATCCAAGCTTCTGCCCAACGGCCCGGCTAGCTACAACG
GGGCTGAGAAGATGCTGAAGGAAGGGCTTTATGAGGCTGAGCCTCTCTCCAACGGTGCCTACCCCTACAG
CAACCAGAATACCCTGATGGGCCACCACCTCCGCGACCCGCTGGCTCACTTACGGCCCTCGGCATCCACA
CAGGAGCACCTGGCCGGATACCCGCAGCGGCAGCCAGCTTCAGCTTCACCGGCCTGGCTCCAGCCCCCGG
TGCCACAGCCCTACCTGTACGGTTATGACCTACCCAGTGCCCACCGCTCACAGTCCTTCCCGGCCGTGGG
GACGTAGTCTAGAGTCGACCTGCAGAAGCTAGCTTGGCCGCCATGGCCCAACTTGTTTATTGCAGCTTAT
AATGGTTACAAATAAAGCAATAGCATCACAAATTTCACAAATAAAGCATTTTTTTCACTGCATTCTAGTT
GTGGTTTGTCCAAACTCATCAATGTATCTTATCATGTCTGGATCGGGAATTAATTCGGCGCAGCACCATG
GCCTGAAATAACCTCTGAAAGAGGAACTTGGTTAGGTACCTTCTGAGGCGGAAAGAACCAGCTGTGGAAT
GTGTGTCAGTTAGGGTGTGGAAAGTCCCCAGGCTCCCCAGCAGGCAGAAGTATGCAAAGCATGCATCTCA
ATTAGTCAGCAACCAGGTGTGGAAAGTCCCCAGGCTCCCCAGCAGGCAGAAGTATGCAAAGCATGCATCT
CAATTAGTCAGCAACCATAGTCCCGCCCCTAACTCCGCCCATCCCGCCCCTAACTCCGCCCAGTTCCGCC
CATTCTCCGCCCCATGGCTGACTAATTTTTTTTATTTATGCATAGGCCGAGGCCGCCTCGGCCTCTGAGC
TATTCCAGAA
