[The description below was written by a language model from this plasmid's Addgene catalogue record.]
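Description:
pGFP AH2 tensin is a mammalian expression plasmid built on the pGZ21dxZ backbone, a laboratory-made vector that supplies an N-terminal GFP fusion partner. It is propagated in E. coli under ampicillin selection. The record lists the copy number as unknown and does not describe the origin of replication or any marker for selection in mammalian cells. No feature table accompanies the entry, so the description rests on the catalogue fields alone.

The insert is a short fragment of about 320 bp from chicken (Gallus gallus) tensin (TNS1), a cytoskeletal protein. It encodes amino acids 659 to 761, a region that includes the actin homology 2 (AH2) domain. The fragment was cloned between HindIII and XbaI sites, both of which remain intact, so it sits downstream of the backbone's GFP coding sequence. A CMV promoter, a strong constitutive promoter in most mammalian cell types, drives expression of the GFP–AH2 fusion. The fluorescent protein is the GFP21 variant, which the record describes as similar in sequence to YFP but with excitation and emission properties like those of GFP, so it is imaged with standard GFP settings.

The construct produces an isolated, fluorescently tagged tensin domain rather than the full-length protein, which suits transfection experiments that examine the localisation or functional effects of the AH2 region in cultured cells. The associated publication concerns tensin-dependent translocation of α5β1 integrins and early fibronectin fibril assembly, which indicates use in studying tensin's role in integrin dynamics and matrix assembly. The record does not spell out the specific role of this fragment in that work.
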