Addgene plasmid #50514: pGFP AH2 tensin
Purpose: This plasmid contains GFP21, which has a sequence similar to YFP, but emission/excitation similar to GFP.
Depositing lab: Kenneth Yamada. Depositing organization: National Institute of Dental and Craniofacial Research (NIDCR). Publication: Integrin dynamics and matrix assembly: tensin-dependent translocation of alpha(5)beta(1) integrins promotes early fibronectin fibrillogenesis. Pankov R, Cukierman E, Katz BZ, Matsumoto K, Lin DC, Lin S, Hahn C, Yamada KM. J Cell Biol. 2000 Mar 6;148(5):1075-90. 10.1083/jcb.148.5.1075 PubMed 10704455.
Backbone
  Vector backbone: pGZ21dxZ
  Backbone manufacturer: Yamada Lab, Tamura et al., Science 280: 1614-7 (1998)
  Vector type: Mammalian Expression
Growth in bacteria
  Bacterial resistance: Ampicillin, 100 μg/mL
  Growth temperature: 37°C
  Growth strain: DH5alpha
  Copy number: Unknown
Gene/Insert
  Gene/Insert name: Tensin (alt names: TNS1; cytoskeletal protein, domain)
  Species: G. gallus (chicken)
  Insert size (bp): 320
  Mutation: AA659--761, including actin homology 2 domain of tensin
  Entrez Gene: TNS1 (a.k.a. TNS)
  Promoter: CMV
  Tag / fusion protein: GFP (N terminal on backbone)
  Cloning method: Restriction Enzyme; 5′ cloning site HindIII (not destroyed); 3′ cloning site XbaI (not destroyed)
  Sequencing primers: 5′ GFP FW (AAAGACCCCAACGAGAAGCG); 3′ GFP ASO (TTGTAACCATTATAAGCTGC)
Terms and licenses: Academic/Nonprofit Terms; Industry Terms: Not Available to Industry
How to cite: pGFP AH2 tensin was a gift from Kenneth Yamada (Addgene plasmid # 50514 ; http://n2t.net/addgene:50514 ; RRID:Addgene_50514)
